>Addgene plasmid #78641 | pBW202J114-gfp | depositor partial sequence | sequence record 146754 | backbone
TACTAGTAGCGGCCGCTGCAGTCCGGCAAAAAAACGGGCAAGGTGTCACCACCCTGCCCTTTTTCTTTAA
AACCGAAAAGATTACTTCGCGTTATGCAGGCTTCCTCGCTCACTGACTCGCTGCGCTCGGTCGTTCGGCT
GCGGCGAGCGGTATCAGCTCACTCAAAGGCGGTAATCTCGAGTCCCGTCAAGTCAGCGTAATGCTCTGCC
AGTGTTACAACCAATTAACCAATTCTGATTAGAAAAACTCATCGAGCATCAAATGAAACTGCAATTTATT
CATATCAGGATTATCAATACCATATTTTTGAAAAAGCCGTTTCTGTAATGAAGGAGAAAACTCACCGAGG
CAGTTCCATAGGATGGCAAGATCCTGGTATCGGTCTGCGATTCCGACTCGTCCAACATCAATACAACCTA
TTAATTTCCCCTCGTCAAAAATAAGGTTATCAAGTGAGAAATCACCATGAGTGACGACTGAATCCGGTGA
GAATGGCAAAAGCTTATGCATTTCTTTCCAGACTTGTTCAACAGGCCAGCCATTACGCTCGTCATCAAAA
TCACTCGCATCAACCAAACCGTTATTCATTCGTGATTGCGCCTGAGCGAGACGAAATACGCGATCGCTGT
TAAAAGGACAATTACAAACAGGAATCGAATGCAACCGGCGCAGGAACACTGCCAGCGCATCAACAATATT
TTCACCTGAATCAGGATATTCTTCTAATACCTGGAATGCTGTTTTCCCGGGGATCGCAGTGGTGAGTAAC
CATGCATCATCAGGAGTACGGATAAAATGCTTGATGGTCGGAAGAGGCATAAATTCCGTCAGCCAGTTTA
GTCTGACCATCTCATCTGTAACATCATTGGCAACGCTACCTTTGCCATGTTTCAGAAACAACTCTGGCGC
ATCGGGCTTCCCATACAATCGATAGATTGTCGCACCTGATTGCCCGACATTATCGCGAGCCCATTTATAC
CCATATAAATCAGCATCCATGTTGGAATTTAATCGCGGCCTCGAGCAAGACGTTTCCCGTTGAATATGGC
TCATAACACCCCTTGTATTACTGTTTATGTAAGCAGACAGTTTTATTGTTCATGATGATATATTTTTATC
TTGTGCAATGTAACATCAGAGATTTTGAGACACAACGTGGCTTTGTTGAATAAATCGAACTTTTGCTGAG
TTGAAGGATCAGATCACGCATCTTCCCGACAACGCAGACCGTTCCGTGGCAAAGCAAAAGTTCAAAATCA
CCAACTGGTCCACCTACAACAAAGCTCTCATCAACCGTGGCTCCCTCACTTTCTGGCTGGATGATGGGGC
GATTCAGGCCTGGTATGAGTCAGCAACACCTTCTTCACGAGGCAGACCTCAGCGCTAGCGGAGTGTATAC
TGGCTTACTATGTTGGCACTGATGAGGGTGTCAGTGAAGTGCTTCATGTGGCAGGAGAAAAAAGGCTGCA
CCGGTGCGTCAGCAGAATATGTGATACAGGATATATTCCGCTTCCTCGCTCACTGACTCGCTACGCTCGG
TCGTTCGACTGCGGCGAGCGGAAATGGCTTACGAACGGGGCGGAGATTTCCTGGAAGATGCCAGGAAGAT
ACTTAACAGGGAAGTGAGAGGGCCGCGGCAAAGCCGTTTTTCCATAGGCTCCGCCCCCCTGACAAGCATC
ACGAAATCTGACGCTCAAATCAGTGGTGGCGAAACCCGACAGGACTATAAAGATACCAGGCGTTTCCCCT
GGCGGCTCCCTCGTGCGCTCTCCTGTTCCTGCCTTTCGGTTTACCGGTGTCATTCCGCTGTTATGGCCGC
GTTTGTCTCATTCCACGCCTGACACTCAGTTCCGGGTAGGCAGTTCGCTCCAAGCTGGACTGTATGCACG
AACCCCCCGTTCAGTCCGACCGCTGCGCCTTATCCGGTAACTATCGTCTTGAGTCCAACCCGGAAAGACA
TGCAAAAGCACCACTGGCAGCAGCCACTGGTAATTGATTTAGAGGAGTTAGTCTTGAAGTCATGCGCCGG
TTAAGGCTAAACTGAAAGGACAAGTTTTGGTGACTGCGCTCCTCCAAGCCAGTTACCTCGGTTCAAAGAG
TTGGTAGCTCAGAGAACCTTCGAAAAACCGCCCTGCAAGGCGGTTTTTTCGTTTTCAGAGCAAGAGATTA
CGCGCAGACCAAAACGATCTCAAGAAGATCATCTTATTAAGGGGTCTGACGCTCAGTGGAACGAAAACTC
ACGTTAAGGGATTTTGGTCATGAGATTATCAAAAAGGATCTTCACCTAGATCCTTTTAAATTAAAAATGA
AGTTTTAAATCAATCTAAAGTATATATGAGTAAACTTGGTCTGACAGTTACCAATGCTTAATCAGTGAGG
CACCTATCTCAGCGATCTGTCTATTTCGTTCATCCATAGTTGCCTGACTCCCCGTCGTGTAGATAACTAC
GATACGGGAGGGCTTACCATCTGGCCCCAGTGCTGCAATGATACCGCGAGACCCACGCTCACCGGCTCCA
GATTTATCAGCAATAAACCAGCCAGCCGGAAGGGCCGAGCGCAGAAGTGGTCCTGCAACTTTATCCGCCT
CCATCCAGTCTATTCCATGGTGCCACCTGACGTCTAAGAAACCATTATTATCATGACATTAACCTATAAA
AATAGGCGTATCACGAGGCAGAATTTCAGATAAAAAAAATCCTTAGCTTTCGCTAAGGATGATTTCTGGA
ATTCGCGGCCGCTTCTAGAG
