>Addgene plasmid #78641 | pBW202J114-gfp | depositor partial sequence | sequence record 146755 | gfp
ATGCGTAAAGGAGAAGAACTTTTCACTGGAGTTGTCCCAATTCTTGTTGAATTAGATGGTGATGTTAATG
GGCACAAATTTTCTGTCAGTGGAGAGGGTGAAGGTGATGCAACATACGGAAAACTTACCCTTAAATTTAT
TTGCACTACTGGAAAACTACCTGTTCCATGGCCAACACTTGTCACTACTTTCGGTTATGGTGTTCAATGC
TTTGCGAGATACCCAGATCATATGAAACAGCATGACTTTTTCAAGAGTGCCATGCCCGAAGGTTATGTAC
AGGAAAGAACTATATTTTTCAAAGATGACGGGAACTACAAGACACGTGCTGAAGTCAAGTTTGAAGGTGA
TACCCTTGTTAATAGAATCGAGTTAAAAGGTATTGATTTTAAAGAAGATGGAAACATTCTTGGACACAAA
TTGGAATACAACTATAACTCACACAATGTATACATCATGGCAGACAAACAAAAGAATGGAATCAAAGTTA
ACTTCAAAATTAGACACAACATTGAAGATGGAAGCGTTCAACTAGCAGACCATTATCAACAAAATACTCC
AATTGGCGATGGCCCTGTCCTTTTACCAGACAACCATTACCTGTCCACACAATCTGCCCTTTCGAAAGAT
CCCAACGAAAAGAGAGACCACATGGTCCTTCTTGAGTTTGTAACAGCTGCTGGGATTACACATGGCATGG
ATGAACTATACAAATAATAA
