>Addgene plasmid #78641 | pBW202J114-gfp | addgene partial sequence | sequence record 154087 | GFPfusionREV 5'-CTCCACTGACAGAAAATTTG-3'
AGAATTGGGACAACTCCAGTGAAAAGTTCTTCTCCTTTACGCATCTAGTATTTCTCCTCTTTAATCTCTA
GTAGCTAGCATTGTACCTAGGACTGAGCTAGCCATAAACTCTAGAAGCGGCCGCGAATTCCAGAAATCAT
CCTTAGCGAAAGCTAAGGATTTTTTTTATCTGAAATTCTGCCTCGTGATACGCCTATTTTTATAGGTTAA
TGTCATGATAATAATGGTTTCTTAGACGTCAGGTGGCACCATGGAATAGACTGGATGGAGGCGGATAAAG
TTGCAGGACCACTTCTGCGCTCGGCCCTTCCGGCTGGCTGGTTTATTGCTGATAAATCTGGAGCCGGTGA
GCGTGGGTCTCGCGGTATCATTGCAGCACTGGGGCCAGATGGTAAGCCCTCCCGTATCGTAGTTATCTAC
ACGACGGGGAGTCAGGCAACTATGGATGAACGAAATAGACAGATCGCTGAGATAGGTGCCTCACTGATTA
AGCATTGGTAACTGTCAGACCAAGTTTACTCATATATACTTTAGATTGATTTAAAACTTCATTTTTAATT
TAAAAGGATCTAGGTGAAGATCCTTTTTGATAATCTCATGACCAAAATCCCTTAACGTGAGTTTTCGTTC
CACTGAGCGTCAGACCCCTTAATAAGATGATCTTCTTGAGATCGTTTTGGTCTGCGCGTAATCTCTTGCT
CTGAAAACGAAAAAACCGCCTTGCAGGGCGGTTTTTCGAAGGTTCTCTGAGCTACCAACTCTTTGAACCG
AGGTAACTGGCTTGGAGGAGCGCAGTCACCAAAA
