>Addgene plasmid #78641 | pBW202J114-gfp | addgene partial sequence | sequence record 154088 | MoCloR 5'-gccacctgacgtctaagaaacc-3'
AAATAGGCGTATCACGAGGCAGAATTTCAGATAAAAAAAATCCTTAGCTTTCGCTAAGGATGATTTCTGG
AATTCGCGGCCGCTTCTAGAGTTTATGGCTAGCTCAGTCCTAGGTACAATGCTAGCTACTAGAGATTAAA
GAGGAGAAATACTAGATGCGTAAAGGAGAAGAACTTTTCACTGGAGTTGTCCCAATTCTTGTTGAATTAG
ATGGTGATGTTAATGGGCACAAATTTTCTGTCAGTGGAGAGGGTGAAGGTGATGCAACATACGGAAAACT
TACCCTTAAATTTATTTGCACTACTGGAAAACTACCTGTTCCATGGCCAACACTTGTCACTACTTTCGGT
TATGGTGTTCAATGCTTTGCGAGATACCCAGATCATATGAAACAGCATGACTTTTTCAAGAGTGCCATGC
CCGAAGGTTATGTACAGGAAAGAACTATATTTTTCAAAGATGACGGGAACTACAAGACACGTGCTGAAGT
CAAGTTTGAAGGTGATACCCTTGTTAATAGAATCGAGTTAAAAGGTATTGATTTTAAAGAAGATGGAAAC
ATTCTTGGACACAAATTGGAATACAACTATAACTCACACAATGTATACATCATGGCAGACAAACAAAAGA
ATGGAATCAAAGTTAACTTCAAAATTAGACACAACATTGAAGATGGAAGCGTTCAACTAGCAGACCATTA
TCAACAAAATACTCCAATTGGCGATGGCCCTGTCCTTTTACCAGACAACCATTACCTGTCCACACAATCT
GCCCTTTCGAAAGATCCCAACGAAAAGAGAGACCACATGGTCCTTCTTGAGTTTGTAACAGCTGCTGGGA
TTACACATGGCATGGATGAACTAT
