[The description below was written by a language model from this plasmid's Addgene catalogue record.]
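Description:
pBW202J114-gfp is a synthetic-biology plasmid built on pSB3K3, a BioBrick-format vector from the iGEM registry. It is maintained in Escherichia coli (DH5alpha is the recorded propagation strain) under kanamycin selection and is listed as low copy. pSB3K3 is generally known as a p15A-origin BioBrick backbone, although no feature table is provided, so the origin and other backbone elements are not confirmed by the record.

The insert is a fully synthetic cassette named J114-30gfp-t. The record gives no breakdown of this name and refers to the insert itself for the promoter. By the usual BioBrick shorthand, it most plausibly denotes a constitutive promoter of the Anderson J231xx family (J23114, a weak member), a ribosome binding site of the B003x series (B0030), a gfp reporter gene and a transcriptional terminator. This reading is an interpretation of the naming convention, not something the record states. In such an arrangement, the promoter drives transcription of gfp, the ribosome binding site sets translation initiation, and the terminator insulates the unit from the surrounding backbone, so that fluorescence reports promoter strength.

The plasmid comes from work on modular, tunable genetic amplifiers for scaling transcriptional signals in cascaded gene networks. A promoter-GFP construct of this kind would most likely serve there as a reference or characterisation reporter for measuring the output of a defined promoter in bacterial cells, but its exact role is not recorded. The cloning method is listed as unknown.
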