Addgene plasmid #78641: pBW202J114-gfp
Purpose: pSB3K3 carrying J114-30gfp-t
Depositing lab: Baojun Wang. Depositing organization: University of Edinburgh. Publication: Engineering modular and tunable genetic amplifiers for scaling transcriptional signals in cascaded gene networks. Wang B, Barahona M, Buck M. Nucleic Acids Res. 2014 Aug;42(14):9484-92. doi: 10.1093/nar/gku593. Epub 2014 Jul 16. PubMed 25030903.
Backbone
  Vector backbone: pSB3K3
  Backbone manufacturer: BioBrick vector, IGEM registry
  Vector type: Synthetic Biology
Growth in bacteria
  Bacterial resistance: Kanamycin, 50 μg/mL
  Growth temperature: 37°C
  Growth strain: DH5alpha
  Copy number: Low Copy
Gene/Insert
  Gene/Insert name: J114-30gfp-t
  Species: Synthetic
  Promoter: see insert
  Cloning method: Unknown
  Sequencing primers: 5′ pBRforEco; 3′ RNAde-BB-2R
Terms and licenses: Academic/Nonprofit Terms; Industry Terms: Not Available to Industry
How to cite: pBW202J114-gfp was a gift from Baojun Wang (Addgene plasmid # 78641 ; http://n2t.net/addgene:78641 ; RRID:Addgene_78641)
